Addgene plasmid #244734: CL20_mEGFP_FOidr_182
Purpose: Express mEGFP-tagged intrinsically disordered protein (IDR), FOidr_182, derived from human fusion protein SS18_SSX1
Depositing lab: Richard Kriwacki. Depositing organization: St. Jude Children's Research Hospital. Publication: Proteome-wide computational analyses reveal links between protein condensate formation and RNA biology. Maiti S, Tripathi S, Baggett DW, Phillips AH, Park CG, Wang J, Wahiduzzaman, Freyaldenhoven WT, Kinger S, Pioso BJ, Bollinger JC, Somjee R, Lang B, Babu MM, Kriwacki RW. Sci Adv. 2025 Dec 5;11(49):eady1420. doi: 10.1126/sciadv.ady1420. Epub 2025 Dec 3. PubMed 41337585.
Backbone
  Vector backbone: CL20
  Vector type: Mammalian Expression
Growth in bacteria
  Bacterial resistance: Ampicillin, 100 μg/mL
  Growth temperature: 37°C
  Growth strain: NEB Stable
  Copy number: High Copy
Gene/Insert
  Gene/Insert name: FOidr_182
  Species: H. sapiens (human)
  Mutation: Unmutated
  Tag / fusion protein: monomeric EGFP (N terminal on insert)
  Cloning method: Restriction Enzyme; 5′ cloning site Unknown (unknown if destroyed)
Terms and licenses: Academic/Nonprofit Terms; Industry Terms: Not Available to Industry
Depositor comments: SS18_SSX1_1_488
How to cite: CL20_mEGFP_FOidr_182 was a gift from Richard Kriwacki (Addgene plasmid # 244734 ; http://n2t.net/addgene:244734 ; RRID:Addgene_244734)
