[The description below was written by a language model from this plasmid's Addgene catalogue record and pLannotate feature annotations shown in this document.]
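Description:
CL20_mEGFP_FOidr_182 is a mammalian expression plasmid built on the CL20 backbone. The catalogue lists it simply as a mammalian expression vector, but the annotated features show the architecture of a self-inactivating HIV-1 lentiviral transfer vector. A CMV enhancer is fused to a truncated 5' LTR, followed by the Ψ packaging signal with a fragment of gag, the cPPT/CTS, the Rev response element and a ΔU3 3' LTR fragment. A rabbit β-globin polyadenylation signal lies downstream of that LTR. These elements would allow the genomic RNA to be produced Tat-independently, packaged and exported in a Rev-dependent way when helper functions are supplied in trans. The deleted U3 inactivates LTR promoter activity after integration. In bacteria the plasmid is maintained through a high-copy ColE1/pUC-type origin and selected with ampicillin via β-lactamase. An SV40 origin, an SV40 poly(A) signal and residual lac regulatory fragments are also present in the backbone.

The payload sits between the RRE and the 3' LTR and is driven by an internal CMV enhancer/promoter. It encodes monomeric EGFP fused to the N-terminus of FOidr_182, an unmutated human sequence derived from the SS18–SSX1 fusion oncoprotein. The depositor's comment indicates that it spans residues 1–488 of the fusion, and the annotation matches this, showing an SS18 coding region joined directly to a C-terminal SSX1 fragment. The stated purpose is to express this mEGFP-tagged intrinsically disordered region in cells. The associated study concerns protein condensate formation and its links to RNA biology, so the fluorescent tag presumably serves to visualise the localisation and condensate behaviour of the protein. The cloning sites used are not recorded.
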