Features (pLannotate 1.2.2; 30 found; start..end, strand, type, name):
    199..254     -  polyA_signal   β-globin poly(A) signal: rabbit β-globin polyadenylation signal (Gil and Proudfoot, 1987)
    340..475     -  LTR            3' LTR (ΔU3) (fragment): self-inactivating 3' long terminal repeat (LTR) from HIV-1
    477..545     -  CDS            nef (fragment): NEF_HV1Z2 - Experimental evidence at protein level: Swiss-Prot protein existence level 1. Extracellular Nef protein targets CD4(+) T-lymphocytes for apoptosis by interacting with CXCR4 surface receptors. From Human immunodeficiency virus type 1 group M subtype D (isolate Z2/CDC-Z34) (HIV-1).
    571..807     -  CDS            SSX1 (fragment): SSX1_HUMAN - Experimental evidence at protein level: Swiss-Prot protein existence level 1. Could act as a modulator of transcription. From Homo sapiens (Human).
    805..2034    -  CDS            SS18: SSXT_HUMAN - Also known as SSXT, SYT. Experimental evidence at protein level: Swiss-Prot protein existence level 1. Appears to function synergistically with RBM14 as a transcriptional coactivator. Isoform 1 and isoform 2 function in nuclear receptor coactivation. Isoform 1 and isoform 2 function in general transcriptional coactivation. Component of SWI/SNF chromatin remodeling subcomplex GBAF that carries out key enzymatic activities, changing chromatin structure by altering DNA-histone contacts within a nucleosome in an ATP-dependent manner (PubMed:29374058). From Homo sapiens (Human).
   2077..2793    -  CDS            mEGFP: mEGFP is a basic (constitutively fluorescent) green fluorescent protein published in 2002, derived from Aequorea victoria. It has moderate acid sensitivity.
   2807..2844    -  misc_feature   MCS (fragment): multiple cloning site
   2843..2859    -  promoter       tight TRE promoter (fragment): Tet-responsive promoter PTight, consisting of seven tet operator sequences followed by the minimal CMV promoter
   2875..3078    -  promoter       CMV promoter: human cytomegalovirus (CMV) immediate early promoter
   3079..3382    -  enhancer       CMV enhancer: human cytomegalovirus immediate early enhancer
   3450..3466    -  misc_feature   MCS (fragment): multiple cloning site
   3466..3491    -  CDS            Rev (fragment): human immunodeficiency virus 1 (HIV-1) Rev protein; rev; enhances nuclear export of unspliced and incompletely spliced viral mRNAs
   3868..4101    -  misc_feature   RRE: The Rev response element (RRE) of HIV-1 allows for Rev-dependent mRNA export from the nucleus to the cytoplasm.
   4235..4318    -  CDS            vif (fragment): VIF_HV1BR - Experimental evidence at protein level: Swiss-Prot protein existence level 1. Counteracts the innate antiviral activity of host APOBEC3F and APOBEC3G. Forms a complex with host APOBEC3F and APOBEC3G thus preventing the entry of these lethally hypermutating enzymes into progeny virions. Recruits an active E3 ubiquitin ligase complex composed of elongin BC, CUL5, and RBX2 to induce polyubiquitination of APOBEC3G and APOBEC3F. In turn, they are directed to the 26S proteasome for degradation. Vif interaction with APOBEC3G also blocks its cytidine deaminase activity in a proteasome-inde
   4461..4578    -  misc_feature   cPPT/CTS: central polypurine tract and central termination sequence of HIV-1
   4727..5086    -  CDS            HIV-1 gag (fragment): gag protein from human immunodeficiency virus 1; gag
   5070..5195    -  misc_feature   HIV-1 Ψ: packaging signal of human immunodeficiency virus type 1
   5242..5499    -  LTR            5' LTR (truncated): truncated 5' long terminal repeat (LTR) from HIV-1
   5501..5880    -  enhancer       CMV enhancer: human cytomegalovirus immediate early enhancer
   5911..6015    +  promoter       AmpR promoter: bla
   6016..6876    +  CDS            AmpR: β-lactamase; bla; confers resistance to ampicillin, carbenicillin, and related antibiotics
   7047..7635    +  rep_origin     ori: high-copy-number ColE1/pMB1/pBR322/pUC origin of replication
   7818..7872    +  CDS            lacI (fragment): lac repressor; lacI; The lac repressor binds to the lac operator to inhibit transcription in E. coli. This inhibition can be relieved by adding lactose or isopropyl-β-D-thiogalactopyranoside (IPTG).
   7874..8008    -  polyA_signal   SV40 poly(A) signal: SV40 polyadenylation signal
   8028..8163    -  rep_origin     SV40 ori: SV40 origin of replication
   8187..8209    -  promoter       SV40 promoter (fragment): SV40 enhancer and early promoter
   8216..8255    +  CDS            lacI (fragment): lac repressor; lacI; The lac repressor binds to the lac operator to inhibit transcription in E. coli. This inhibition can be relieved by adding lactose or isopropyl-β-D-thiogalactopyranoside (IPTG).
   8268..8289    +  protein_bind   CAP binding site: CAP binding activates transcription in the presence of cAMP. E. coli catabolite activator protein
   8304..8334    +  promoter       lac promoter: promoter for the E. coli lac operon
   8342..8358    +  protein_bind   lac operator: The lac repressor binds to the lac operator to inhibit transcription in E. coli. This inhibition can be relieved by adding lactose or isopropyl-β-D-thiogalactopyranoside (IPTG). lac repressor encoded by lacI
>Addgene plasmid #244734 | CL20_mEGFP_FOidr_182 | addgene full sequence | sequence record 490786 | Addgene NGS Result
AAAAAAAATCTAACCTCAAGTCAAGGCTTTTCTATGGAATAAGGAATGGACAGCAGGGGGCTGTTTCATA
TACTGATGACCTCTTTATAGCCAACCTTTGTTCATGGCAGCCAGCATATGGGCATATGTTGCCAAACTCT
AAACCAAATACTCATTCTGATGTTTTAAATGATTTGCCCTCCCATATGTCCTTCCGAGTGAGAGACACAA
AAAATTCCAACACACTATTGCAATGAAAATAAATTTCCTTTATTAGCCAGAAGTCAGATGCTCAAGGGGC
TTCATGATGTCCCCATAATTTTTGGCAGAGGGAAAAAGATCTGCTAGCTCGAGCAGCTGAAGCTTTATTG
AGGCTTAAGCAGTGGGTTCCCTAGTTAGCCAGAGAGCTCCCAGGCTCAGATCTGGTCTAACCAGAGAGAC
CCAGTACAGGCAAAAAGCAGATCTTGTCTTCTTTGGGAGTGAATTAGCCCTTCCAGTCCCCCCTTTTCTT
TTAAAAAGTGGCTAAGATCTACAGCTGCCTTGTAAGTCATTGGTCTTAAAGGTACCGTAATCTTATCTAG
AACCGGTTCATTCATCATCTTCCTCTGGATCAGAAATCTCTTCATAGATTACTAATTGTTTACGTTCACG
AAGGCGATGTGTCCACGCATGCTTGCCACGTTTTGGGCCTGAACGCTTATTAATTTTTTCGCTAATATTT
GCTTTACCAGGAGGATGTAACTGTTTACCATCATTCTGTGGGCCACTAGCCTCTGAGACTCCTTTAGAGT
CGTTTTCGTCTTCTGCCGGCTTTTTTGGCATGATCTGGTCGTACCCGTATGGGCGCTGCTGCGGTGGTTG
AGGTGGCCCAGGTTGCGTGGGACGGTATCCACCATACTGCTGGCCTTGTCCTTGAGGATAGTTGGGGTAT
TGCGGTCCTGGTCCACCTTGTGACGGTCCGTAGCCCTGCTGTTGACCTGGGTAGCCTTGTTGACCCGGAT
ATTGCTGTTGCTGGGGAGGATATCCCTGTTGAGGCGGAGGCCCTTGGTAGGCGTCTTGCTGCTGCCCATA
TTGGGAGTTTCCTCCCTCATAGTAGTGCTGGGAACTATCTTCATAGGGACGATCGTAGCCCTGTTCGGGG
TACGAAGGTTGCTGGTAGCCATAGTCGTTGTGACCGTCTGGATAATACTGTTGGTTCATCCCTTCCGGCG
GCCCCTGACCCCCGTGACTATATTGATCTCCATAGTAGTCCTCTTGGCCTGAATACTGTTGTGGCGGTCC
CTGTTGGGGAGGGCGATAAGGAGGGATCTGGCGTTGGCCCATCATGTGATTGCCCTGGTTCACTTGCCCC
ATCATCCCCATGGGAGGCTGCTGACCTTGATAATGTTGTCCACCACCCTGTGGCATGTTGTACTGTTGGG
AGGGAGGTTGCTGATGCATCATCGGACCCTGATTTGGTTGCATGGACATATTCGGGCGTGGCCCGTAATT
ACCCATAGGCTGGCCCTGCGACATTGTCATTTGGTTTTGAACCGGCATAGACTGTGAGGATGGTACCGAG
TGGTTGTAGCCACCCATGGAGCCATGCGAGCTGGAAGGCATATTCATACTCGAATTAGTCATGTTAAGTT
GGTTAGGACCAGGTCCCTGCATGGGCATGTGGTTGGGGCCGGGCATCTGACCGTTCATCTGGTTCTGCAT
GTGCGGTGCTGGGGGTCCGCCACCGACCATCCCATCGGATGGCATGTTATGTGAGCGAGGGGGAGGTGGT
GGACCCGACTGATTCATGCCCCCAGGGCCCATGGGCATATTTTGCGTAGGTGGCGCTGGCAACAACGATT
GCATGTTCTGGTTGCTGTCTGCGATAGTAGCCAAGTAAACAAGATTCGTATGCAACATCTGTTGATATTG
AGAACATTCCGAGGTTTTGCCCTTGTTTTGACTATCCATGATGCATTGGATTAAGTGGTTATTGTCATCA
AGCATCTTTTGGATCGCAGCGGGCGTAATCTCGCCTTTTCCACGCTGACGCGGGGCCGCGAACGCGACTG
ACATCCGGGAAGCGGCCGCACTTCCCCCGGAGCCTCCGCTTCCGCCCTTGTACAGCTCGTCCATGCCGAG
AGTGATCCCGGCGGCGGTCACGAACTCCAGCAGGACCATGTGATCGCGCTTCTCGTTGGGGTCTTTGCTC
AGCTTGGACTGGGTGCTCAGGTAGTGGTTGTCGGGCAGCAGCACGGGGCCGTCGCCGATGGGGGTGTTCT
GCTGGTAGTGGTCGGCGAGCTGCACGCTGCCGTCCTCGATGTTGTGGCGGATCTTGAAGTTCACCTTGAT
GCCGTTCTTCTGCTTGTCGGCCATGATATAGACGTTGTGGCTGTTGTAGTTGTACTCCAGCTTGTGCCCC
AGGATGTTGCCGTCCTCCTTGAAGTCGATGCCCTTCAGCTCGATGCGGTTCACCAGGGTGTCGCCCTCGA
ACTTCACCTCGGCGCGGGTCTTGTAGTTGCCGTCGTCCTTGAAGAAGATGGTGCGCTCCTGGACGTAGCC
TTCGGGCATGGCGGACTTGAAGAAGTCGTGCTGCTTCATGTGGTCGGGGTAGCGGCTGAAGCACTGCACG
CCGTAGGTCAGGGTGGTCACGAGGGTGGGCCAGGGCACGGGCAGCTTGCCGGTGGTGCAGATGAACTTCA
GGGTCAGCTTGCCGTAGGTGGCATCGCCCTCGCCCTCGCCGGACACGCTGAACTTGTGGCCGTTTACGTC
GCCGTCCAGCTCGACCAGGATGGGCACCACCCCGGTGAACAGCTCCTCGCCCTTGCTCACCATGGTGGCG
ACCGGTGGATCCCGGGCCCGCGGTACCGTCGACTGCAGAATTCGGTTCACTAAACGAGCCCGGTTCACTA
AACGAGCTCTGCTTATATAGACCTCCCACCGTACACGCCTACCGCCCATTTGCGTCAATGGGGCGGAGTT
GTTACGACATTTTGGAAAGTCCCGTTGATTTTGGTGCCAAAACAAACTCCCATTGACGTCAATGGGGTGG
AGACTTGGAAATCCCCGTGAGTCAAACCGCTATCCACGCCCATTGATGTACTGCCAAAACCGCATCACCA
TGGTAATAGCGATGACTAATACGTAGATGTACTGCCAAGTAGGAAAGTCCCATAAGGTCATGTACTGGGC
ATAATGCCAGGCGGGCCATTTACCGTCATTGACGTCAATAGGGGGCGTACTTGGCATATGATACACTTGA
TGTACTGCCAAGTGGGCAGTTTACCGTAAATACTCCACCCATTGACGTCAATGGAAAGTCCCTATTGGCG
TTACTATGGGAACATACGTCATTATTGACGTCAATGGGCGGGGGTCGTTGGGCGGTCAGCCAGGCGGGCC
ATTTACCGTAAGTTATGTAACGCGGAACTCCATATATGGGCTATGAACTAATGACCCCGTAATTGATTAC
TATTAATAACTAGCACGCGTTCGAAGCTTGAGCTCGGTCCCCTCGGGGTTGGGAGGTGGGTCTGAAACGA
TAATGGTGAATATCCCTGCCTAACTCTATTCACTATAGAAAGTACAGCAAAAACTATTCTTAAACCTACC
AAGCCTCCTACTATCATTATGAATAATTTTATATACCACAGCCAATTTGTTATGTTAAACCAATTCCACA
AACTTGCCCATTTATCTAATTCCAATAATTCTTGTTCATTCTTTTCTTGCTGGTTTTGCGATTCTTCAAT
TAAGGAGTGTATTAAGCTTGTGTAATTGTTAATTTCTCTGTCCCACTCCATCCAGGTCGTGTGATTCCAA
ATCTGTTCCAGAGATTTATTACTCCAACTAGCATTCCAAGGCACAGCAGTGGTGCAAATGAGTTTTCCAG
AGCAACCCCAAATCCCCAGGAGCTGTTGATCCTTTAGGTATCTTTCCACAGCCAGGATTCTTGCCTGGAG
CTGCTTGATGCCCCAGACTGTGAGTTGCAACAGATGCTGTTGCGCCTCAATAGCCCTCAGCAAATTGTTC
TGCTGCTGCACTATACCAGACAATAATTGTCTGGCCTGTACCGTCAGCGTCATTGACGCTGCGCCCATAG
TGCTTCCTGCTGCTCCCAAGAACCCAAGGAACAAAGCTCCTATTCCCACTGCTCTTTTTTCTCTCTGCAC
CACTCTTCTCTTTGCCTTGGTGGGTGCTACTCCTAATGGTTCAATTTTTACTACTTTATATTTATATAAT
TCACTTCTCCAATTGTCCCTCATATCTCCTCCTTATGGTGTTTTACTAAACTTTTCCATGTTCTAATCCT
CATCCTGTCTACTTGCCACACAATCATCACCTGCCATCTGTTTTCCATAATCCCTAATGATCTTTGCTTT
TCTTCTTGGCACTACTTTTATGTCACTATTATCTTGTATTACTACTGCCCCTTCACCTTTCCAGAGGAGC
TTTGCTGGTCCTTTCCAAAGTGGATTTCTGCTGTCCCTGTAATAAACCCGAAAATTTTGAATTTTTGTAA
TTTGTTTTTGTAATTCTTTAGTTTGTATGTCTGTTGCTATTATGTCTACTATTCTTTCCCCTGCACTGTA
CCCCCCAATCCCCCCTTTTCTTTTAAAATTGTGGATGAATACTGCCATTTGTACTGCTGTCTTAAGATGT
TCAGCCTGATCTCTTACCTGTCCTATAATTTTCTTTAATTCTTTATTCATAGATTCTACTACTCCTTGAC
TTTGGGGATTGTAGGGAATTTCCAGGTCTGAAGATCCTGCTGCTTGCTGTGCTTTTTTCTTACTTTTGTT
TTGCTCTTCCTCTATCTTGTCTAAAGCTTCCTTGGTGTCTTTTATCTCTATCCTTTGATGCACACAATAG
AGGGTTGCTACTGTATTATATAATGATCTAAGTTCTTCTGATCCTGTCTGAAGGGATGGTTGTAGCTGTC
CCAGTATTTGTCTACAGCCTTCTGATGTTTCTAACAGGCCAGTATTAACTGCGAATCGTTCTAGCTCCCT
GCTTGCCCATACTATATGTTTTAATTTATATTTTTTCTTTCCCCCTGGCCTTAACCGAATTTTTTCCCAT
CGCGATCTAATTCTCCCCCGCTTAATACTGACGCTCTCGCACCCATCTCTCTCCTTCTAGCCTCCGCTAG
TCAAAATTTTTGGCGTACTCACCAGTCGCCGCCCCTCGCCTCTTGCCGTGCGCGCTTCAGCAAGCCGAGT
CCTGCGTCGAGAGAGCTCCTCTGGTTTCCCTTTCGCTTTCAAGTCCCTGTTCGGGCGCCACTGCTAGAGA
TTTTCCACACTGACTAAAAGGGTCTGAGGGATCTCTAGTTACCAGAGTCACACAACAGACGGGCACACAC
TACTTGAAGCACTCAAGGCAAGCTTTATTGAGGCTTAAGCAGTGGGTTCCCTAGTTAGCCAGAGAGCTCC
CAGGCTCAGATCTGGTCTAACCAGAGAGACCCAGTACAGGCAAAAAGCAGCTGCTTATATGCAGGATCTG
AGGGCTCGCCACTCCCCAGTCCCGCCCAGGCCACGCCTCCCATGGTAATAGCGATGACTAATACGTAGAT
GTACTGCCAAGTAGGAAAGTCCCATAAGGTCATGTACTGGGCATAATGCCAGGCGGGCCATTTACCGTCA
TTGACGTCAATAGGGGGCGTACTTGGCATATGATACACTTGATGTACTGCCAAGTGGGCAGTTTACCGTA
AATACTCCACCCATTGACGTCAATGGAAAGTCCCTATTGGCGTTACTATGGGAACATACGTCATTATTGA
CGTCAATGGGCGGGGGTCGTTGGGCGGTCAGCCAGGCGGGCCATTTACCGTAAGTTATGTAACGCGGAAC
TCCATATATGGGCTATGAACTAATGACCCCGTAATTGATTACTATTAATAACTAGTCAATAATCAATGTC
GACCCAGGTGGCACTTTTCGGGGAAATGTGCGCGGAACCCCTATTTGTTTATTTTTCTAAATACATTCAA
ATATGTATCCGCTCATGAGACAATAACCCTGATAAATGCTTCAATAATATTGAAAAAGGAAGAGTATGAG
TATTCAACATTTCCGTGTCGCCCTTATTCCCTTTTTTGCGGCATTTTGCCTTCCTGTTTTTGCTCACCCA
GAAACGCTGGTGAAAGTAAAAGATGCTGAAGATCAGTTGGGTGCACGAGTGGGTTACATCGAACTGGATC
TCAACAGCGGTAAGATCCTTGAGAGTTTTCGCCCCGAAGAACGTTTTCCAATGATGAGCACTTTTAAAGT
TCTGCTATGTGGCGCGGTATTATCCCGTATTGACGCCGGGCAAGAGCAACTCGGTCGCCGCATACACTAT
TCTCAGAATGACTTGGTTGAGTACTCACCAGTCACAGAAAAGCATCTTACGGATGGCATGACAGTAAGAG
AATTATGCAGTGCTGCCATAACCATGAGTGATAACACTGCGGCCAACTTACTTCTGACAACGATCGGAGG
ACCGAAGGAGCTAACCGCTTTTTTGCACAACATGGGGGATCATGTAACTCGCCTTGATCGTTGGGAACCG
GAGCTGAATGAAGCCATACCAAACGACGAGCGTGACACCACGATGCCTGTAGCAATGGCAACAACGTTGC
GCAAACTATTAACTGGCGAACTACTTACTCTAGCTTCCCGGCAACAATTAATAGACTGGATGGAGGCGGA
TAAAGTTGCAGGACCACTTCTGCGCTCGGCCCTTCCGGCTGGCTGGTTTATTGCTGATAAATCTGGAGCC
GGTGAGCGTGGGTCTCGCGGTATCATTGCAGCACTGGGGCCAGATGGTAAGCCCTCCCGTATCGTAGTTA
TCTACACGACGGGGAGTCAGGCAACTATGGATGAACGAAATAGACAGATCGCTGAGATAGGTGCCTCACT
GATTAAGCATTGGTAACTGTCAGACCAAGTTTACTCATATATACTTTAGATTGATTTAAAACTTCATTTT
TAATTTAAAAGGATCTAGGTGAAGATCCTTTTTGATAATCTCATGACCAAAATCCCTTAACGTGAGTTTT
CGTTCCACTGAGCGTCAGACCCCGTAGAAAAGATCAAAGGATCTTCTTGAGATCCTTTTTTTCTGCGCGT
AATCTGCTGCTTGCAAACAAAAAAACCACCGCTACCAGCGGTGGTTTGTTTGCCGGATCAAGAGCTACCA
ACTCTTTTTCCGAAGGTAACTGGCTTCAGCAGAGCGCAGATACCAAATACTGTTCTTCTAGTGTAGCCGT
AGTTAGGCCACCACTTCAAGAACTCTGTAGCACCGCCTACATACCTCGCTCTGCTAATCCTGTTACCAGT
GGCTGCTGCCAGTGGCGATAAGTCGTGTCTTACCGGGTTGGACTCAAGACGATAGTTACCGGATAAGGCG
CAGCGGTCGGGCTGAACGGGGGGTTCGTGCACACAGCCCAGCTTGGAGCGAACGACCTACACCGAACTGA
GATACCTACAGCGTGAGCTATGAGAAAGCGCCACGCTTCCCGAAGGGAGAAAGGCGGACAGGTATCCGGT
AAGCGGCAGGGTCGGAACAGGAGAGCGCACGAGGGAGCTTCCAGGGGGAAACGCCTGGTATCTTTATAGT
CCTGTCGGGTTTCGCCACCTCTGACTTGAGCGTCGATTTTTGTGATGCTCGTCAGGGGGGCGGAGCCTAT
GGAAAAACGCCAGCAACGCGGCCTTTTTACGGTTCCTGGCCTTTTGCTGGCCTTTTGCTCACATGTTCTT
TCCTGCGTTATCCCCTGATTCTGTGGATAACCGTATTACCGCCTTTGAGTGAGCTGATACCGCTCGCCGC
AGCCGAACGACCGAGCGCAGCGAGTCAGTGAGCGAGGAAGCGGAAGAGCGCCCAATACGCAAACCGCCTC
TCCCCGCGCGTTGGCCGATTCATTAATGCAGCGGATCCAGACATGATAAGATACATTGATGAGTTTGGAC
AAACCACAACTAGAATGCAGTGAAAAAAATGCTTTATTTGTGAAATTTGTGATGCTATTGCTTTATTTGT
AACCATTATAAGCTGCAATAAACAAGTTAGCTTTTTGCAAAAGCCTAGGCCTCCAAAAAAGCCTCCTCAC
TACTTCTGGAATAGCTCAGAGGCCGAGGCGGCCTCGGCCTCTGCATAAATAAAAAAAATTAGTCAGCCAT
GGGGCGGAGAATGGGCGGAACTGGGCGGAGTTAGGGGCGGGATGGGCGGAGTTAGGGGCGGGACTATGGT
TGCTGACTAATTGAGATGCGGATCCGCTGGCACGACAGGTTTCCCGACTGGAAAGCGGGCAGTGAGCGCA
ACGCAATTAATGTGAGTTAGCTCACTCATTAGGCACCCCAGGCTTTACACTTTATGCTTCCGGCTCGTAT
GTTGTGTGGAATTGTGAGCGGATAACAATTTCACACAGGAAACAGCTATGACCATGATTACGCCAAGCTT
GGGCTGCAGGTCGAGGGATCTCCATAAGAGAAGAGGGACAGCTATGACTGGGAGTAGTCAGGAGAGGAGG
AAAAATCTGGCTAGTAAAACATGTAAGGAAAATTTTAGGGATGTTAAAGAAAAAAATAACACAAAACAAA
ATAT
